>Addgene plasmid #120769 | GGE027 | addgene full sequence | sequence record 311516 | Addgene NGS Result
GATCAAAGGATCTTCTTGAGATCCTTTTTTTCTGCGCGTAATCTGCTGCTTGCAAACAAAAAAACCACCG
CTACCAGCGGTGGTTTGTTTGCCGGATCAAGAGCTACCAACTCTTTTTCCGAAGGTAACTGGCTTCAGCA
GAGCGCAGATACCAAATACTGTTCTTCTAGTGTAGCCGTAGTTAGGCCACCACTTCAAGAACTCTGTAGC
ACCGCCTACATACCTCGCTCTGCTAATCCTGTTACCAGTGGCTGCTGCCAGTGGCGATAAGTCGTGTCTT
ACCGGGTTGGACTCAAGACGATAGTTACCGGATAAGGCGCAGCGGTCGGGCTGAACGGGGGGTTCGTGCA
CACAGCCCAGCTTGGAGCGAACGACCTACACCGAACTGAGATACCTACAGCGTGAGCTATGAGAAAGCGC
CACGCTTCCCGAAGGGAGAAAGGCGGACAGGTATCCGGTAAGCGGCAGGGTCGGAACAGGAGAGCGCACG
AGGGAGCTTCCAGGGGGAAACGCCTGGTATCTTTATAGTCCTGTCGGGTTTCGCCACCTCTGACTTGAGC
GTCGATTTTTGTGATGCTCGTCAGGGGGGCGGAGCCTATGGAAAAACGCCAGCAACGCGGCCTTTTTACG
GTTCCTGGCCTTTTGCTGGCCTTTTGCTCACATGTTCTTTCCTGCGTTATCCCCTGATTCTGTGGATAAC
CGTATTACCGCCTTTGAGTGAGCTGATACCGCTCGCCGCAGCCGAACGACCGAGCGCAGCGAGTCAGTGA
GCGAGGAAGCGGAAGAGCGCCCAATACGCAAACCGCCTCTCCCCGCGCGTTGGCCGATTCATTAATGCAG
CTGGCACGACAGGTTTCCCGACTGGAAAGCGGGCAGTGAGCGCAACGCAATTAATGTGAGTTAGCTCACT
CATTAGGCACCCCAGGCTTTACACTTTATGCTTCCGGCTCGTATGTTGTGTGGAATTGTGAGCGGATAAC
AATTTCACACAGGAAACAGCTATGACCATGATTACGCCAAGCTATTTAGGTGACACTATAGAATACTCAA
GCTATGCATCAAGCTTGGTACCGAGCTCGGATCCACTAGTAACGGCCGCCAGTGTGCTGGAATTCGCCCT
TGGTCTCTTCTATATATAAACTCATTTACTTATGTAGGAATAAAGAGTATCATCTTTCAAAGCTTAGAGA
CCAAGGGCGAATTCTGCAGATATCCATCACACTGGCGGCCGCTCGAGCATGCATCTAGAGGGCCCAATTC
GCCCTATAGTGAGTCGTATTACAATTCACTGGCCGTCGTTTTACAACGTCGTGACTGGGAAAACCCTGGC
GTTACCCAACTTAATCGCCTTGCAGCACATCCCCCTTTCGCCAGCTGGCGTAATAGCGAAGAGGCCCGCA
CCGATCGCCCTTCCCAACAGTTGCGCAGCCTATACGTACGGCAGTTTAAGGTTTACACCTATAAAAGAGA
GAGCCGTTATCGTCTGTTTGTGGATGTACAGAGTGATATTATTGACACGCCGGGGCGACGGATGGTGATC
CCCCTGGCCAGTGCACGTCTGCTGTCAGATAAAGTCTCCCGTGAACTTTACCCGGTGGTGCATATCGGGG
ATGAAAGCTGGCGCATGATGACCACCGATATGGCCAGTGTGCCGGTCTCCGTTATCGGGGAAGAAGTGGC
TGATCTCAGCCACCGCGAAAATGACATCAAAAACGCCATTAACCTGATGTTCTGGGGAATATAAATGTCA
GGCATGAGATTATCAAAAAGGATCTTCACCTAGATCCTTTTCACGTAGAAAGCCAGTCCGCAGAAACGGT
GCTGACCCCGGATGAATGTCAGCTACTGGGCTATCTGGACAAGGGAAAACGCAAGCGCAAAGAGAAAGCA
GGTAGCTTGCAGTGGGCTTACATGGCGATAGCTAGACTGGGCGGTTTTATGGACAGCAAGCGAACCGGAA
TTGCCAGCTGGGGCGCCCTCTGGTAAGGTTGGGAAGCCCTGCAAAGTAAACTGGATGGCTTTCTTGCCGC
CAAGGATCTGATGGCGCAGGGGATCAAGCTCTGATCAAGAGACAGGATGAGGATCGTTTCGCATGATTGA
ACAAGATGGATTGCACGCAGGTTCTCCGGCCGCTTGGGTGGAGAGGCTATTCGGCTATGACTGGGCACAA
CAGACAATCGGCTGCTCTGATGCCGCCGTGTTCCGGCTGTCAGCGCAGGGGCGCCCGGTTCTTTTTGTCA
AGACCGACCTGTCCGGTGCCCTGAATGAACTGCAAGACGAGGCAGCGCGGCTATCGTGGCTGGCCACGAC
GGGCGTTCCTTGCGCAGCTGTGCTCGACGTTGTCACTGAAGCGGGAAGGGACTGGCTGCTATTGGGCGAA
GTGCCGGGGCAGGATCTCCTGTCATCTCACCTTGCTCCTGCCGAGAAAGTATCCATCATGGCTGATGCAA
TGCGGCGGCTGCATACGCTTGATCCGGCTACCTGCCCATTCGACCACCAAGCGAAACATCGCATCGAGCG
AGCACGTACTCGGATGGAAGCCGGTCTTGTCGATCAGGATGATCTGGACGAAGAGCATCAGGGGCTCGCG
CCAGCCGAACTGTTCGCCAGGCTCAAGGCGAGCATGCCCGACGGCGAGGATCTCGTCGTGACCCATGGCG
ATGCCTGCTTGCCGAATATCATGGTGGAAAATGGCCGCTTTTCTGGATTCATCGACTGTGGCCGGCTGGG
TGTGGCGGACCGCTATCAGGACATAGCGTTGGCTACCCGTGATATTGCTGAAGAGCTTGGCGGCGAATGG
GCTGACCGCTTCCTCGTGCTTTACGGTATCGCCGCTCCCGATTCGCAGCGCATCGCCTTCTATCGCCTTC
TTGACGAGTTCTTCTGAATTATTAACGCTTACAATTTCCTGATGCGGTATTTTCTCCTTACGCATCTGTG
CGGTATTTCACACCGCATCAGGTGGCACTTTTCGGGGAAATGTGCGCGGAACCCCTATTTGTTTATTTTT
CTAAATACATTCAAATATGTATCCGCTCATGAGACAATAACCCTGATAAATGCTTCAATAATAGCACGTG
AGGAGGGCCACCATGGCCAAGTTGACCAGTGCCGTTCCGGTGCTCACCGCGCGCGACGTCGCCGGAGCGG
TCGAGTTCTGGACCGACCGGCTCGGGTTCTCCCGGGACTTCGTGGAGGACGACTTCGCCGGTGTGGTCCG
GGACGACGTGACCCTGTTCATCAGCGCGGTCCAGGACCAGGTGGTGCCGGACAACACCCTGGCCTGGGTG
TGGGTGCGCGGCCTGGACGAGCTGTACGCCGAGTGGTCGGAGGTCGTGTCCACGAACTTCCGGGACGCCT
CCGGGCCGGCCATGACCGAGATCGGCGAGCAGCCGTGGGGGCGGGAGTTCGCCCTGCGCGACCCGGCCGG
CAACTGCGTGCACTTCGTGGCCGAGGAGCAGGACTGACACGTGCTAAAACTTCATTTTTAATTTAAAAGG
ATCTAGGTGAAGATCCTTTTTGATAATCTCATGACCAAAATCCCTTAACGTGAGTTTTCGTTCCACTGAG
CGTCAGACCCCGTAGAAAA
Features (pLannotate 1.2.2; 14 found; start..end, strand, type, name):
     16..604     +  rep_origin     ori: high-copy-number ColE1/pMB1/pBR322/pUC origin of replication
    787..879     +  CDS            lacI (fragment): lac repressor; lacI; The lac repressor binds to the lac operator to inhibit transcription in E. coli. This inhibition can be relieved by adding lactose or isopropyl-β-D-thiogalactopyranoside (IPTG).
    892..913     +  protein_bind   CAP binding site: CAP binding activates transcription in the presence of cAMP. E. coli catabolite activator protein
    928..958     +  promoter       lac promoter: promoter for the E. coli lac operon
    966..982     +  protein_bind   lac operator: The lac repressor binds to the lac operator to inhibit transcription in E. coli. This inhibition can be relieved by adding lactose or isopropyl-β-D-thiogalactopyranoside (IPTG). lac repressor encoded by lacI
   1024..1042    +  promoter       SP6 promoter: promoter for bacteriophage SP6 RNA polymerase
   1263..1281    -  promoter       T7 promoter: promoter for bacteriophage T7 RNA polymerase
   1284..1431    +  CDS            lacZα (fragment): LacZα fragment of β-galactosidase; lacZ fragment
   1441..1744    +  CDS            ccdB (fragment): CcdB, a bacterial toxin that poisons DNA gyrase; ccdB; Plasmids containing the ccdB gene cannot be propagated in standard E. coli strains.
   1792..2061    +  CDS            tnpA (fragment): TN5P_ECOLX - Also known as tnp. Experimental evidence at protein level: Swiss-Prot protein existence level 1. Mediates transposition of transposon Tn5 by a 'cut and paste' mechanism. First, the monomeric transposase binds the 19 bp inverted DNA repeats flanking the transposon. Then, dimerization of the DNA- bound transposase creates a synaptic DNA complex. After nicking of the first DNA strand, excision of the transposon proceeds through a series of intermediates. The transposase then mediates the insertion of the transposon at a new site by strand transfer. The activity of the wild- type tran
   2093..2887    +  CDS            NeoR/KanR: aminoglycoside phosphotransferase from Tn5; aph(3')-II (or nptII); confers resistance to neomycin, kanamycin, and G418 (Geneticin®)
   2908..2958    -  misc_feature   bom (fragment): basis of mobility region from pBR322
   2985..3073    +  promoter       AmpR promoter (fragment): bla
   3093..3467    +  CDS            BleoR: antibiotic-binding protein; Sh ble from Streptoalloteichus hindustanus; confers resistance to bleomycin, phleomycin, and Zeocin™
