[The description below was written by a language model from this plasmid's Addgene catalogue record and pLannotate feature annotations shown in this document.]
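Description:
GGE027 is a small part-donor plasmid from a modular Golden Gate toolkit for building expression plasmids for the yeast Yarrowia lipolytica. It carries T1_Synth8, a 57 bp synthetic transcription terminator designated for position 1, meaning it is intended to end the first transcription unit in a multi-gene assembly. The part was inserted by TOPO cloning into the catalogue-listed backbone pCR4Blunt-TOPO, and the plasmid is classed as a cloning/assembly vector rather than one that functions in yeast itself. The feature table shows no yeast origin, yeast marker or yeast promoter.

The annotated 3,589 nt sequence consists almost entirely of E. coli backbone elements. A high-copy ColE1/pUC-type origin drives replication, and the Tn5-derived NeoR/KanR gene provides the kanamycin selection listed in the record. A BleoR (Sh ble) coding sequence downstream of a partial AmpR promoter is also annotated, which differs somewhat from what the stated backbone name might suggest, so the record and the annotation may not match exactly on backbone identity. The cloning region lies downstream of the lac promoter, operator and CAP site and is flanked by SP6 and T7 phage promoters, followed by lacZα and ccdB fragments. This is the typical arrangement for positive selection in TOPO vectors, where insertion disrupts the lethal lacZα-ccdB fusion. The terminator itself is too short and synthetic to be recognised by the annotation tool, but it presumably sits in the unannotated gap between the SP6 and T7 promoters. The Type IIS restriction sites and overhangs that release the part during assembly are not described in the record.
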