Addgene plasmid #120769: GGE027
Purpose: Part of GoldenGate Yarrowia lipolytica toolkit for assembling an expression plasmid for Y. lipolytic yeast. Terminator of gene expression for position 1 (T1_Synth8)
Depositing lab: Tristan Rossignol. Depositing organization: INRAE Jouy-en-Josas. Publication: A modular Golden Gate toolkit for Yarrowia lipolytica synthetic biology. Larroude M, Park YK, Soudier P, Kubiak M, Nicaud JM, Rossignol T. Microb Biotechnol. 2019 May 31. doi: 10.1111/1751-7915.13427. PubMed 31148366.
Backbone
  Vector backbone: pCR4Blunt-TOPO
  Vector type: Cloning/assembly plasmid
Growth in bacteria
  Bacterial resistance: Kanamycin, 50 μg/mL
  Growth temperature: 37°C
  Growth strain: DH5alpha
  Copy number: High Copy
Gene/Insert
  Gene/Insert name: T1_Synth8
  Species: Synthetic
  Insert size (bp): 57
  Cloning method: TOPO Cloning
Terms and licenses: Academic/Nonprofit Terms; Industry Terms: Not Available to Industry
How to cite: GGE027 was a gift from Tristan Rossignol (Addgene plasmid # 120769 ; http://n2t.net/addgene:120769 ; RRID:Addgene_120769)
