>Addgene plasmid #120769 | GGE027 | depositor partial sequence | sequence record 229379 | T1_Synth8
GGTCTCTTCTATATATAAACTCATTTACTTATGTAGGAATAAAGAGTATCATCTTTCAAAGCTTAGAGAC
C
